>Addgene plasmid #82776 | pDONR223_PIK3R3_p.M295T | addgene full sequence | sequence record 161862 | Addgene NGS result
CTTTCCTGCGTTATCCCCTGATTCTGTGGATAACCGTATTACCGCCTTTGAGTGAGCTGATACCGCTCGC
CGCAGCCGAACGACCGAGCGCAGCGAGTCAGTGAGCGAGGAAGCGGAAGAGCGCCCAATACGCAAACCGC
CTCTCCCCGCGCGTTGGCCGATTCATTAATGCAGCTGGCACGACAGGTTTCCCGACTGGAAAGCGGGCAG
TGAGCGCAACGCAATTAATACGCGTACCGCTAGCCAGGAAGAGTTTGTAGAAACGCAAAAAGGCCATCCG
TCAGGATGGCCTTCTGCTTAGTTTGATGCCTGGCAGTTTATGGCGGGCGTCCTGCCCGCCACCCTCCGGG
CCGTTGCTTCACAACGTTCAAATCCGCTCCCGGCGGATTTGTCCTACTCAGGAGAGCGTTCACCGACAAA
CAACAGATAAAACGAAAGGCCCAGTCTTCCGACTGAGCCTTTCGTTTTATTTGATGCCTGGCAGTTCCCT
ACTCTCGCGTTAACGCTAGCATGGATGTTTTCCCAGTCACGACGTTGTAAAACGACGGCCAGTCTTAAGC
TCGGGCCCCAAATAATGATTTTATTTTGACTGATAGTGACCTGTTCGTTGCAACAAATTGATGAGCAATG
CTTTTTTATAATGCCAACTTTGTACAAAAAAGTTGGCACCATGTACAATACGGTGTGGAGTATGGACCGC
GATGACGCAGACTGGAGGGAGGTGATGATGCCCTATTCGACAGAACTGATATTTTATATTGAAATGGATC
CTCCAGCTCTTCCACCAAAGCCACCTAAGCCAATGACTTCAGCAGTTCCAAATGGAATGAAGGACAGTTC
TGTTTCTCTTCAGGATGCAGAATGGTACTGGGGGGATATTTCAAGGGAGGAGGTAAATGACAAATTGCGG
GATATGCCAGATGGGACCTTCTTGGTCCGAGATGCCTCAACAAAAATGCAGGGAGATTATACTTTGACTT
TGCGGAAGGGAGGCAATAATAAGTTAATAAAGATCTATCACCGGGATGGTAAATATGGCTTTTCTGATCC
TCTGACATTTAATTCCGTGGTGGAGCTCATTAACCACTATCACCATGAATCTCTTGCTCAGTACAATCCC
AAACTTGATGTGAAGCTGATGTACCCAGTGTCCAGATACCAACAGGATCAGTTGGTAAAAGAAGATAATA
TTGATGCAGTAGGTAAAAAACTGCAAGAATACCACTCTCAGTATCAGGAGAAGAGTAAAGAGTATGATAG
GCTGTATGAAGAATATACTAGAACATCCCAGGAAATACAGATGAAGAGGACTGCAATAGAAGCTTTTAAT
GAAACAATTAAAATATTTGAAGAGCAGTGTCACACACAAGAACAACATAGCAAAGAATATATTGAGCGAT
TTCGCAGAGAGGGGAATGAAAAGGAGATTGAACGAATTATGATGAATTATGATAAATTGAAATCACGTCT
GGGTGAGATTCATGATAGCAAAATGCGTCTAGAGCAGGATTTGAAGAATCAAGCTTTGGACAACCGAGAA
ATAGATAAAAAAACGAATAGCATCAAACCTGACCTGATCCAGCTGCGAAAGATCCGAGATCAACACCTTG
TATGGCTCAATCACAAAGGAGTGAGACAGAAACGCCTGAATGTCTGGCTGGGAATTAAGAATGAGGATGC
TGCTGAGAACTATTTTATCAATGAGGAAGATGAAAACCTGCCCCATTATGATGAGAAAACCTGGTTTGTT
GAGGATATCAATCGAGTACAAGCAGAGGACTTGCTTTATGGGAAACCTGATGGTGCATTCTTAATTCGTG
AGAGTAGCAAGAAAGGATGCTATGCTTGCTCTGTGGTGGCCGATGGGGAAGTGAAGCACTGTGTGATCTA
CAGCACTGCTCGGGGCTATGGCTTTGCAGAGCCCTACAACCTGTACAGCTCTCTGAAGGAGCTAGTGCTC
CATTACCAGCAGACATCCTTGGTTCAGCACAACGACTCCCTCAACGTCAGGCTTGCCTACCCTGTTCATG
CACAGATGCCCTCGCTTTGCAGATGATTGCCAACTTTCTTGTACAAAGTTGGCATTATAAGAAAGCATTG
CTTATCAATTTGTTGCAACGAACAGGTCACTATCAGTCAAAATAAAATCATTATTTGCCATCCAGCTGAT
ATCCCCTATAGTGAGTCGTATTACATGGTCATAGCTGTTTCCTGGCAGCTCTGGCCCGTGTCTCAAAATC
TCTGATGTTACATTGCACAAGATAAAAATATATCATCATGCCTCCTCTAGACCAGCCAGGACAGAAATGC
CTCGACTTCGCTGCTACCCAAGGTTGCCGGGTGACGCACACCGTGGAAACGGATGAAGGCACGAACCCAG
TGGACATAAGCCTGTTCGGTTCGTAAGCTGTAATGCAAGTAGCGTATGCGCTCACGCAACTGGTCCAGAA
CCTTGACCGAACGCAGCGGTGGTAACGGCGCAGTGGCGGTTTTCATGGCTTGTTATGACTGTTTTTTTGG
GGTACAGTCTATGCCTCGGGCATCCAAGCAGCAAGCGCGTTACGCCGTGGGTCGATGTTTGATGTTATGG
AGCAGCAACGATGTTACGCAGCAGGGCAGTCGCCCTAAAACAAAGTTAAACATTATGAGGGAAGCGGTGA
TCGCCGAAGTATCGACTCAACTATCAGAGGTAGTTGGCGTCATCGAGCGCCATCTCGAACCGACGTTGCT
GGCCGTACATTTGTACGGCTCCGCAGTGGATGGCGGCCTGAAGCCACACAGTGATATTGATTTGCTGGTT
ACGGTGACCGTAAGGCTTGATGAAACAACGCGGCGAGCTTTGATCAACGACCTTTTGGAAACTTCGGCTT
CCCCTGGAGAGAGCGAGATTCTCCGCGCTGTAGAAGTCACCATTGTTGTGCACGACGACATCATTCCGTG
GCGTTATCCAGCTAAGCGCGAACTGCAATTTGGAGAATGGCAGCGCAATGACATTCTTGCAGGTATCTTC
GAGCCAGCCACGATCGACATTGATCTGGCTATCTTGCTGACAAAAGCAAGAGAACATAGCGTTGCCTTGG
TAGGTCCAGCGGCGGAGGAACTCTTTGATCCGGTTCCTGAACAGGATCTATTTGAGGCGCTAAATGAAAC
CTTAACGCTATGGAACTCGCCGCCCGACTGGGCTGGCGATGAGCGAAATGTAGTGCTTACGTTGTCCCGC
ATTTGGTACAGCGCAGTAACCGGCAAAATCGCGCCGAAGGATGTCGCTGCCGACTGGGCAATGGAGCGCC
TGCCGGCCCAGTATCAGCCCGTCATACTTGAAGCTAGACAGGCTTATCTTGGACAAGAAGAAGATCGCTT
GGCCTCGCGCGCAGATCAGTTGGAAGAATTTGTCCACTACGTGAAAGGCGAGATCACCAAGGTAGTCGGC
AAATAACCCTCGAGCCACCCATGACCAAAATCCCTTAACGTGAGTTACGCGTCGTTCCACTGAGCGTCAG
ACCCCGTAGAAAAGATCAAAGGATCTTCTTGAGATCCTTTTTTTCTGCGCGTAATCTGCTGCTTGCAAAC
AAAAAAACCACCGCTACCAGCGGTGGTTTGTTTGCCGGATCAAGAGCTACCAACTCTTTTTCCGAAGGTA
ACTGGCTTCAGCAGAGCGCAGATACCAAATACTGTTCTTCTAGTGTAGCCGTAGTTAGGCCACCACTTCA
AGAACTCTGTAGCACCGCCTACATACCTCGCTCTGCTAATCCTGTTACCAGTGGCTGCTGCCAGTGGCGA
TAAGTCGTGTCTTACCGGGTTGGACTCAAGACGATAGTTACCGGATAAGGCGCAGCGGTCGGGCTGAACG
GGGGGTTCGTGCACACAGCCCAGCTTGGAGCGAACGACCTACACCGAACTGAGATACCTACAGCGTGAGC
TATGAGAAAGCGCCACGCTTCCCGAAGGGAGAAAGGCGGACAGGTATCCGGTAAGCGGCAGGGTCGGAAC
AGGAGAGCGCACGAGGGAGCTTCCAGGGGGAAACGCCTGGTATCTTTATAGTCCTGTCGGGTTTCGCCAC
CTCTGACTTGAGCGTCGATTTTTGTGATGCTCGTCAGGGGGGCGGAGCCTATGGAAAAACGCCAGCAACG
CGGCCTTTTTACGGTTCCTGGCCTTTTGCTGGCCTTTTGCTCACATGTT
Features (pLannotate 1.2.2; 12 found; start..end, strand, type, name):
    121..213     +  CDS            lacI (fragment): lac repressor; lacI; The lac repressor binds to the lac operator to inhibit transcription in E. coli. This inhibition can be relieved by adding lactose or isopropyl-β-D-thiogalactopyranoside (IPTG).
    268..295     -  terminator     rrnB T2 terminator: transcription terminator T2 from the E. coli rrnB gene
    427..470     +  terminator     rrnB T1 terminator: Escherichia coli rrnB; transcription terminator T1 from the E. coli rrnB gene
    517..553     -  CDS            lacZα (fragment): LacZα fragment of β-galactosidase; lacZ fragment
    570..665     +  protein_bind   attL3: mutant version of attL; recombination site for the Gateway® LR reaction LR Clonase™
    671..2053    +  CDS            PIK3R3: P55G_HUMAN - Experimental evidence at protein level: Swiss-Prot protein existence level 1. Binds to activated (phosphorylated) protein-tyrosine kinases through its SH2 domain and regulates their kinase activity. During insulin stimulation, it also binds to IRS-1. From Homo sapiens (Human).
   2061..2156    -  protein_bind   attL3: mutant version of attL; recombination site for the Gateway® LR reaction LR Clonase™
   2175..2193    -  promoter       T7 promoter: promoter for bacteriophage T7 RNA polymerase
   2383..2406    +  promoter       Pc promoter (fragment): intI1 (promoter lies within the coding sequence); class 1 integron promoter
   2582..2638    +  CDS            GmR (fragment): gentamycin acetyltransferase; aacC1; confers resistance to gentamycin
   2645..3436    +  CDS            SmR: aminoglycoside adenylyltransferase (Murphy, 1985); aadA; confers resistance to spectinomycin and streptomycin
   3529..4117    +  rep_origin     ori: high-copy-number ColE1/pMB1/pBR322/pUC origin of replication
