[The description below was written by a language model from this plasmid's Addgene catalogue record and pLannotate feature annotations shown in this document.]
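Description:
pDONR223_PIK3R3_p.M295T is a Gateway entry clone built on the Invitrogen pDONR223 backbone, carrying a mutant allele of human PIK3R3 (also known as p55-gamma or p55PIK), a regulatory subunit of phosphoinositide 3-kinase that binds activated, tyrosine-phosphorylated kinases through its SH2 domains. The plasmid is about 4.2 kb and is propagated in E. coli from a high-copy ColE1/pUC-type origin. Selection is with spectinomycin, conferred by the aadA (SmR) aminoglycoside adenylyltransferase gene, which sits downstream of a class 1 integron Pc promoter fragment and a residual gentamicin acetyltransferase fragment.

The PIK3R3 open reading frame of roughly 1.4 kb is flanked by two attL recombination sites. The automated annotation labels both as attL3, although it places them in opposite orientations around the insert, as expected for an entry clone. These sites allow transfer of the ORF into any compatible attR destination vector by an LR Clonase reaction. The record lists M295T, the change that names the clone, together with an additional D338A substitution. The clone is in "closed" format, meaning a stop codon directly follows the coding sequence, so C-terminal fusion tags from a destination vector would not be translated. No promoter drives the insert in this vector. The rrnB T1 and T2 terminators upstream insulate the cassette from read-through transcription, and a T7 promoter lies just outside the downstream attL site, oriented toward the insert on the opposite strand. Short lacI and lacZα fragments are backbone remnants.

The construct belongs to the Target Accelerator Plasmid Collection, generated for high-throughput functional phenotyping of somatic mutations found in lung cancer. It serves as a shuttle source for moving this variant into expression vectors.
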