Addgene plasmid #82776: pDONR223_PIK3R3_p.M295T
Purpose: Gateway Donor vector containing PIK3R3, part of the Target Accelerator Plasmid Collection.
Depositing lab: Jesse Boehm & Matthew Meyerson & David Root. Depositing organization: Broad Institute. Publication: High-throughput Phenotyping of Lung Cancer Somatic Mutations. Berger AH, Brooks AN, Wu X, Shrestha Y, Chouinard C, Piccioni F, Bagul M, Kamburov A, Imielinski M, Hogstrom L, Zhu C, Yang X, Pantel S, Sakai R, Watson J, Kaplan N, Campbell JD, Singh S, Root DE, Narayan R, Natoli T, Lahr DL, Tirosh I, Tamayo P, Getz G, Wong B, Doench J, Subramanian A, Golub TR, Meyerson M, Boehm JS. Cancer Cell. 2016 Aug 8;30(2):214-28. doi: 10.1016/j.ccell.2016.06.022. Epub 2016 Jul 28. PubMed 27478040.
Backbone
  Vector backbone: pDONR223
  Backbone manufacturer: Invitrogen
  Vector type: Gateway Entry vector
Growth in bacteria
  Bacterial resistance: Spectinomycin, 50 μg/mL
  Growth temperature: 37°C
  Growth strain: DH5alpha
  Copy number: High Copy
Gene/Insert
  Gene/Insert name: PIK3R3 (alt name: NM_003629)
  Species: H. sapiens (human)
  Mutation: M295T; D338A
  Entrez Gene: PIK3R3 (a.k.a. p55, p55-GAMMA, p55PIK)
  Promoter: None
  Cloning method: Gateway Cloning
  Sequencing primers: 5′ M13pUC-fwd; 3′ M13-Rev
Terms and licenses: Academic/Nonprofit Terms; Industry Terms: Not Available to Industry
Depositor comments: CLOSED (stop codon immediately follows insert)
How to cite: pDONR223_PIK3R3_p.M295T was a gift from Jesse Boehm & Matthew Meyerson & David Root (Addgene plasmid # 82776 ; http://n2t.net/addgene:82776 ; RRID:Addgene_82776)
