>Addgene plasmid #82776 | pDONR223_PIK3R3_p.M295T | depositor partial sequence | sequence record 157502 | Insert sequence
ATGTACAATACGGTGTGGAGTATGGACCGCGATGACGCAGACTGGAGGGAGGTGATGATGCCCTATTCGA
CAGAACTGATATTTTATATTGAAATGGATCCTCCAGCTCTTCCACCAAAGCCACCTAAGCCAATGACTTC
AGCAGTTCCAAATGGAATGAAGGACAGTTCTGTTTCTCTTCAGGATGCAGAATGGTACTGGGGGGATATT
TCAAGGGAGGAGGTAAATGACAAATTGCGGGATATGCCAGATGGGACCTTCTTGGTCCGAGATGCCTCAA
CAAAAATGCAGGGAGATTATACTTTGACTTTGCGGAAGGGAGGCAATAATAAGTTAATAAAGATCTATCA
CCGGGATGGTAAATATGGCTTTTCTGATCCTCTGACATTTAATTCCGTGGTGGAGCTCATTAACCACTAT
CACCATGAATCTCTTGCTCAGTACAATCCCAAACTTGATGTGAAGCTGATGTACCCAGTGTCCAGATACC
AACAGGATCAGTTGGTAAAAGAAGATAATATTGATGCAGTAGGTAAAAAACTGCAAGAATACCACTCTCA
GTATCAGGAGAAGAGTAAAGAGTATGATAGGCTGTATGAAGAATATACTAGAACATCCCAGGAAATACAG
ATGAAGAGGACTGCAATAGAAGCTTTTAATGAAACAATTAAAATATTTGAAGAGCAGTGTCACACACAAG
AACAACATAGCAAAGAATATATTGAGCGATTTCGCAGAGAGGGGAATGAAAAGGAGATTGAACGAATTAT
GATGAATTATGATAAATTGAAATCACGTCTGGGTGAGATTCATGATAGCAAAATGCGTCTAGAGCAGGAT
TTGAAGAATCAAGCTTTGGACAACCGAGAAATAGATAAAAAAACGAATAGCATCAAACCTGACCTGATCC
AGCTGCGAAAGATCCGAGATCAACACCTTGTATGGCTCAATCACAAAGGAGTGAGACAGAAACGCCTGAA
TGTCTGGCTGGGAATTAAGAATGAGGATGCTGCTGAGAACTATTTTATCAATGAGGAAGATGAAAACCTG
CCCCATTATGATGAGAAAACCTGGTTTGTTGAGGATATCAATCGAGTACAAGCAGAGGACTTGCTTTATG
GGAAACCTGATGGTGCATTCTTAATTCGTGAGAGTAGCAAGAAAGGATGCTATGCTTGCTCTGTGGTGGC
CGATGGGGAAGTGAAGCACTGTGTGATCTACAGCACTGCTCGGGGCTATGGCTTTGCAGAGCCCTACAAC
CTGTACAGCTCTCTGAAGGAGCTAGTGCTCCATTACCAGCAGACATCCTTGGTTCAGCACAACGACTCCC
TCAACGTCAGGCTTGCCTACCCTGTTCATGCACAGATGCCCTCGCTTTGCAGATAA
